>Addgene plasmid #195754 | pMito-miRFP718nano | addgene full sequence | sequence record 384899 | Addgene NGS Result
CATGCATTAGTTATTAATAGTAATCAATTACGGGGTCATTAGTTCATAGCCCATATATGGAGTTCCGCGT
TACATAACTTACGGTAAATGGCCCGCCTGGCTGACCGCCCAACGACCCCCGCCCATTGACGTCAATAATG
ACGTATGTTCCCATAGTAACGCCAATAGGGACTTTCCATTGACGTCAATGGGTGGAGTATTTACGGTAAA
CTGCCCACTTGGCAGTACATCAAGTGTATCATATGCCAAGTACGCCCCCTATTGACGTCAATGACGGTAA
ATGGCCCGCCTGGCATTATGCCCAGTACATGACCTTATGGGACTTTCCTACTTGGCAGTACATCTACGTA
TTAGTCATCGCTATTACCATGGTGATGCGGTTTTGGCAGTACATCAATGGGCGTGGATAGCGGTTTGACT
CACGGGGATTTCCAAGTCTCCACCCCATTGACGTCAATGGGAGTTTGTTTTGGCACCAAAATCAACGGGA
CTTTCCAAAATGTCGTAACAACTCCGCCCCATTGACGCAAATGGGCGGTAGGCGTGTACGGTGGGAGGTC
TATATAAGCAGAGCTGGTTTAGTGAACCGTCAGATCCGCTAGCATGTCCGTCCTGACGCCGCTGCTGCTG
CGGGGCTTGACAGGCTCGGCCCGGCGGCTCCCAGTGCCGCGCGCCAAGATCCATTCGTTGGGGGATCCAC
CGGTAATGGCAAACCTGGACAAGATGCTGAACACCATCGTGACCGAGGTGCGCCAGTTCCTGCAAGTGGA
CAGACTCTGCGTGTTCAAGTTCGAGGAAGATTACTCCGGCAACATCATCTACGAAGCCGTGGACGACGGA
TGGTTGAGCATCCTGAAGACCCACGTGCGGGACTGCTACTTCATGGAAACCAGAGGCGAGGAATACCTGC
ACGGCAGATACCAGGCCATCGCCGACATCCACCAGGCCAATCTGGCGGAGAGCTATAGAGACTTCCTGAC
CCAGTACCAGGTGCGGGCCATTGTGGCTGTCCCCATCCTGAAGGGCAAGAAGCTGTGGGGCTTGTTCAGC
GCCCACCAACTGGCCGCCCCTCGGAGCTGGCAGGCCTGGGAAATCGAGTTCCTGAAACAGCAAGCCGTGG
TGATGGGCATCGCCATCCAGCAGAGCTAGCTGAATTCTGCAGATATCCAGCACAGTGGCGGCCGCGACTC
TAGATCATAATCAGCCATACCACATTTGTAGAGGTTTTACTTGCTTTAAAAAACCTCCCACACCTCCCCC
TGAACCTGAAACATAAAATGAATGCAATTGTTGTTGTTAACTTGTTTATTGCAGCTTATAATGGTTACAA
ATAAAGCAATAGCATCACAAATTTCACAAATAAAGCATTTTTTTCACTGCATTCTAGTTGTGGTTTGTCC
AAACTCATCAATGTATCTTAAGGCGTAAATTGTAAGCGTTAATATTTTGTTAAAATTCGCGTTAAATTTT
TGTTAAATCAGCTCATTTTTTAACCAATAGGCCGAAATCGGCAAAATCCCTTATAAATCAAAAGAATAGA
CCGAGATAGGGT
[37 nt withheld, positions 1553-1589]
AAAGAACGTGGACTCCAACGTCAAAGG
[49 nt withheld, positions 1617-1665]
T
[91 nt withheld, positions 1667-1757]
G
[124 nt withheld, positions 1759-1882]
CAGGTGGCACTTTTCGGGGAAATGTGCGCGGAACCCCTATTTGTTTATTTTTCTAAATACATTCAAATAT
GTATCCGCTCATGAGACAATAACCCTGATAAATGCTTCAATAATATTGAAAAAGGAAGAGTCCTGAGGCG
GAAAGAACCAGCTGTGGAATGTGTGTCAGTTAGGGTGTGGAAAGTCCCCAGGCTCCCCAGCAGGCAGAAG
TATGCAAAGCATGCATCTCAATTAGTCAGCAACCAGGTGTGGAAAGTCCCCAGGCTCCCCAGCAGGCAGA
AGTATGCAAAGCATGCATCTCAATTAGTCAGCAACCATAGTCCCGCCCCTAACTCCGCCCATCCCGCCCC
TAACTCCGCCCAGTTCCGCCCATTCTCCGCCCCATGGCTGACTAATTTTTTTTATTTATGCAGAGGCCGA
GGCCGCCTCGGCCTCTGAGCTATTCCAGAAGTAGTGAGGAGGCTTTTTTGGAGGCCTAGGCTTTTGCAAA
GATCGATCAAGAGACAGGATGAGGATCGTTTCGCATGATTGAACAAGATGGATTGCACGCAGGTTCTCCG
GCCGCTTGGGTGGAGAGGCTATTCGGCTATGACTGGGCACAACAGACAATCGGCTGCTCTGATGCCGCCG
TGTTCCGGCTGTCAGCGCAGGGGCGCCCGGTTCTTTTTGTCAAGACCGACCTGTCCGGTGCCCTGAATGA
ACTGCAAGACGAGGCAGCGCGGCTATCGTGGCTGGCCACGACGGGCGTTCCTTGCGCAGCTGTGCTCGAC
GTTGTCACTGAAGCGGGAAGGGACTGGCTGCTATTGGGCGAAGTGCCGGGGCAGGATCTCCTGTCATCTC
ACCTTGCTCCTGCCGAGAAAGTATCCATCATGGCTGATGCAATGCGGCGGCTGCATACGCTTGATCCGGC
TACCTGCCCATTCGACCACCAAGCGAAACATCGCATCGAGCGAGCACGTACTCGGATGGAAGCCGGTCTT
GTCGATCAGGATGATCTGGACGAAGAGCATCAGGGGCTCGCGCCAGCCGAACTGTTCGCCAGGCTCAAGG
CGAGCATGCCCGACGGCGAGGATCTCGTCGTGACCCATGGCGATGCCTGCTTGCCGAATATCATGGTGGA
AAATGGCCGCTTTTCTGGATTCATCGACTGTGGCCGGCTGGGTGTGGCGGACCGCTATCAGGACATAGCG
TTGGCTACCCGTGATATTGCTGAAGAGCTTGGCGGCGAATGGGCTGACCGCTTCCTCGTGCTTTACGGTA
TCGCCGCTCCCGATTCGCAGCGCATCGCCTTCTATCGCCTTCTTGACGAGTTCTTCTGAGCGGGACTCTG
GGGTTCGAAATGACCGACCAAGCGACGCCCAACCTGCCATCACGAGATTTCGATTCCACCGCCGCCTTCT
ATGAAAGGTTGGGCTTCGGAATCGTTTTCCGGGACGCCGGCTGGATGATCCTCCAGCGCGGGGATCTCAT
GCTGGAGTTCTTCGCCCACCCTAGGGGGAGGCTAACTGAAACACGGAAGGAGACAATACCGGAAGGAACC
CGCGCTATGACGGCAATAAAAAGACAGAATAAAACGCACGGTGTTGGGTCGTTTGTTCATAAACGCGGGG
TTCGGTCCCAGGGCTGGCACTCTGTCGATACCCCACCGAGACCCCATTGGGGCCAATACGCCCGCGTTTC
TTCCTTTTCCCCACCCCACCCCCCAAGTTCGGGTGAAGGCCCAGGGCTCGCAGCCAACGTCGGGGCGGCA
GGCCCTGCCATAGCCTCAGGTTACTCATATATACTTTAGATTGATTTAAAACTTCATTTTTAATTTAAAA
GGATCTAGGTGAAGATCCTTTTTGATAATCTCATGACCAAAATCCCTTAACGTGAGTTTTCGTTCCACTG
AGCGTCAGACCCCGTAGAAAAGATCAAAGGATCTTCTTGAGATCCTTTTTTTCTGCGCGTAATCTGCTGC
TTGCAAACAAAAAAACCACCGCTACCAGCGGTGGTTTGTTTGCCGGATCAAGAGCTACCAACTCTTTTTC
CGAAGGTAACTGGCTTCAGCAGAGCGCAGATACCAAATACTGTTCTTCTAGTGTAGCCGTAGTTAGGCCA
CCACTTCAAGAACTCTGTAGCACCGCCTACATACCTCGCTCTGCTAATCCTGTTACCAGTGGCTGCTGCC
AGTGGCGATAAGTCGTGTCTTACCGGGTTGGACTCAAGACGATAGTTACCGGATAAGGCGCAGCGGTCGG
GCTGAACGGGGGGTTCGTGCACACAGCCCAGCTTGGAGCGAACGACCTACACCGAACTGAGATACCTACA
GCGTGAGCTATGAGAAAGCGCCACGCTTCCCGAAGGGAGAAAGGCGGACAGGTATCCGGTAAGCGGCAGG
GTCGGAACAGGAGAGCGCACGAGGGAGCTTCCAGGGGGAAACGCCTGGTATCTTTATAGTCCTGTCGGGT
TTCGCCACCTCTGACTTGAGCGTCGATTTTTGTGATGCTCGTCAGGGGGGCGGAGCCTATGGAAAAACGC
CAGCAACGCGGCCTTTTTACGGTTCCTGGCCTTTTGCTGGCCTTTTGCTCACATGTTCTTTCCTGCGTTA
TCCCCTGATTCTGTGGATAACCGTATTACCGC
Features (pLannotate 1.2.2; 14 found; start..end, strand, type, name):
     68..371     +  enhancer       CMV enhancer: human cytomegalovirus immediate early enhancer
    372..575     +  promoter       CMV promoter: human cytomegalovirus (CMV) immediate early promoter
    604..678     +  CDS            COX8 presequence: mitochondrial presequence of human cytochrome c oxidase subunit VIII (Rizutto et al., 1989)
    706..1146    +  CDS            miRFP670nano: miRFP670nano is a basic (constitutively fluorescent) near ir fluorescent protein published in 2019, derived from Nostoc punctiforme. It has very low acid sensitivity. It requires the cofactor biliverdin for fluorescence.
   1193..1276    +  CDS            large T antigen (fragment): large T antigen from SV40 (simian virus 40)
   1299..1420    +  polyA_signal   SV40 poly(A) signal: SV40 polyadenylation signal
   1454..1882    -  rep_origin     f1 ori (sequence partly withheld): f1 bacteriophage origin of replication; arrow indicates direction of (+) strand synthesis
   1909..2013    +  promoter       AmpR promoter: bla
   2015..2372    +  promoter       SV40 promoter: SV40 enhancer and early promoter
   2407..3201    +  CDS            NeoR/KanR: aminoglycoside phosphotransferase from Tn5; aph(3')-II (or nptII); confers resistance to neomycin, kanamycin, and G418 (Geneticin®)
   3222..3374    +  CDS            ble (fragment): BLE_KLEPN - Experimental evidence at protein level: Swiss-Prot protein existence level 1. Binding protein with a strong affinity to the bleomycin family of antibiotics. Binds to CL990; an antimitotic-antibiotic compound. From Klebsiella pneumoniae.
   3433..3480    +  polyA_signal   HSV TK poly(A) signal: herpes simplex virus thymidine kinase polyadenylation signal (Cole and Stacy, 1985)
   3571..3587    -  polyA_signal   bGH poly(A) signal (fragment): bovine growth hormone polyadenylation signal
   3809..4397    +  rep_origin     ori: high-copy-number ColE1/pMB1/pBR322/pUC origin of replication
