[The description below was written by a language model from this plasmid's Addgene catalogue record and pLannotate feature annotations shown in this document.]
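Description:
pMito-miRFP718nano is a mammalian expression plasmid of about 4.5 kb built on the Clontech pN1 backbone, designed to label mitochondria with the small near-infrared fluorescent protein miRFP718nano. It replicates in E. coli from a high-copy ColE1/pUC-type origin and is selected with kanamycin. The same NeoR/KanR gene (Tn5 aminoglycoside phosphotransferase) sits downstream of both a bacterial bla-type promoter and the SV40 enhancer/early promoter and is terminated by an HSV TK polyadenylation signal, so it also allows G418 selection of stably transfected mammalian cells. An f1 origin is present as well, a standard backbone element that permits single-stranded DNA production.

The payload is driven by the human CMV immediate-early enhancer and promoter and terminated by an SV40 poly(A) signal. It encodes the mitochondrial presequence of human cytochrome c oxidase subunit VIII fused in front of miRFP718nano, giving an insert recorded as 543 bp. The presequence directs import of the fluorescent protein into mitochondria. The automated annotation labels the fluorescent protein coding region as miRFP670nano, described there as a biliverdin-dependent near-infrared protein derived from Nostoc punctiforme. This most likely reflects the closest match in the annotation database to a related protein, since the catalogue entry identifies the insert as miRFP718nano. The short large T antigen, ble and bGH poly(A) fragments called in the table appear to be partial matches in backbone sequence rather than functional elements. The plasmid is suited to transient or stable transfection of mammalian cells for near-infrared imaging of mitochondria, and the associated publication concerns red-shifted proteins for deep-tissue imaging.
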