Addgene plasmid #195754: pMito-miRFP718nano
Purpose: Mitochondria labelled with near-infrared fluorescent protein miRFP718nano
Depositing lab: Vladislav Verkhusha. Depositing organization: University of Helsinki. Publication: Deep-tissue SWIR imaging using rationally designed small red-shifted near-infrared fluorescent protein. Oliinyk OS, Ma C, Pletnev S, Baloban M, Toboada C, Sheng H, Yao J, Verkhusha VV. Nat Methods. 2022 Dec 1. doi: 10.1038/s41592-022-01683-0. PubMed 36456785.
Backbone
  Vector backbone: pN1
  Backbone manufacturer: Clontech
  Vector type: Mammalian Expression
  Selectable markers: Neomycin (select with G418)
Growth in bacteria
  Bacterial resistance: Kanamycin, 50 μg/mL
  Growth temperature: 37°C
  Growth strain: DH5alpha
  Copy number: High Copy
Gene/Insert
  Gene/Insert name: Human cytochrome C oxidase subunit VIII-miRFP718nano
  Species: H. sapiens (human), Synthetic
  Insert size (bp): 543
  Promoter: CMV
  Tag / fusion protein: miRFP718nano (C terminal on insert)
  Cloning method: Unknown
  Sequencing primers: 5′ CMV Forward; 3′ SV40pA-R
Terms and licenses: Academic/Nonprofit Terms; Industry Terms: Not Available to Industry
How to cite: pMito-miRFP718nano was a gift from Vladislav Verkhusha (Addgene plasmid # 195754 ; http://n2t.net/addgene:195754 ; RRID:Addgene_195754)
